Addgene plasmid #113325: pJF121
Purpose: pTet-W108 scRNA.b2
Depositing lab: Jesse Zalatan. Depositing organization: University of Washington. Publication: Synthetic CRISPR-Cas gene activators for transcriptional reprogramming in bacteria. Dong C, Fontana J, Patel A, Carothers JM, Zalatan JG. Nat Commun. 2018 Jun 27;9(1):2489. doi: 10.1038/s41467-018-04901-6. PubMed 29950558.
Backbone
  Vector backbone: ColE1 vector
  Vector type: Bacterial Expression, CRISPR
Growth in bacteria
  Bacterial resistance: Ampicillin, 100 μg/mL
  Growth temperature: 37°C
  Growth strain: DH5alpha
  Copy number: High Copy
Gene/Insert
  Gene/Insert name: W108 scRNA_MS2
  gRNA/shRNA sequence: GAAGATCCGGCCTGCAGCCA
  Species: Synthetic
  Cloning method: Gibson Cloning
  Sequencing primers: 5′ aataggcgtatcacgaggcag; 3′ GTTTCGCCACCTCTGACTTG
Terms and licenses: Academic/Nonprofit Terms; Industry Terms: Not Available to Industry
How to cite: pJF121 was a gift from Jesse Zalatan (Addgene plasmid # 113325 ; http://n2t.net/addgene:113325 ; RRID:Addgene_113325)
