[The description below was written by a language model from this plasmid's Addgene catalogue record and pLannotate feature annotations shown in this document.]
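Description:
pJF121 is a small (about 3.3 kb) high-copy bacterial expression plasmid built on a ColE1-type backbone for use in CRISPR-based transcriptional control in bacteria. It is propagated through the ColE1/pMB1-family origin and selected with ampicillin via the β-lactamase gene driven by its native bla promoter.

The payload is a tetracycline-inducible scaffold RNA (scRNA) cassette. The divergent tetR/tetA promoter region drives the synthetic W108 scRNA on one strand, while a Tn10 TetR repressor coding sequence lies on the opposite strand, followed by a putative bacterial terminator. TetR binds the tet operators and keeps scRNA transcription off until a tetracycline-class inducer relieves repression. The scRNA consists of a 20-nt targeting spacer designated W108 fused to the Streptococcus pyogenes Cas9 guide RNA scaffold, which is extended by an MS2 stem loop (the "b2" design named in the record). This hairpin is bound by the bacteriophage MS2 coat protein, so the RNA can both direct a Cas9-family protein to the target site and recruit an MS2 coat protein fusion to that site. Transcription ends in an rrnB-derived region containing 5S rRNA sequence and the T1 terminator. The short "capTEV" fragment annotated downstream of the scRNA is probably a spurious similarity hit rather than a functional tag.

The plasmid encodes only the guide component: no Cas9 or dCas9 gene, MS2 coat protein fusion or reporter is annotated, so these must be supplied from other constructs. According to the associated publication title, it belongs to a set of synthetic CRISPR-Cas gene activators for bacterial transcriptional reprogramming, giving inducible control over the scRNA.
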