Features (pLannotate 1.2.2; 11 found; start..end, strand, type, name):
    820..924     -  promoter       AmpR promoter: bla
   1014..1057    -  terminator     bacterial terminator: putative bacterial transcription terminator
   1075..1698    -  CDS            TetR: tetracycline repressor TetR; tetR from transposon Tn10; TetR binds to the tetracycline operator tetO to inhibit transcription. This inhibition can be relieved by adding tetracycline or doxycycline.
   1717..1772    +  promoter       tetR/tetA promoters: tetR; overlapping promoters for bacterial tetR and tetA
   1801..1865    +  misc_RNA       gRNA scaffold (fragment): guide RNA scaffold for the Streptococcus pyogenes CRISPR/Cas9 system
   1864..1882    +  misc_RNA       MS2 stem loop: stem loop that binds the bacteriophage MS2 coat protein
   1950..1967    +  CDS            capTEV™ (fragment): composite tag for in vivo biotinylation, TEV protease cleavage, and 6xHis tagging
   2074..2189    +  ncRNA          5S rRNA: Accession: RF00001 - 5S ribosomal RNA
   2193..2239    +  terminator     rrnB T1 terminator: transcription terminator T1 from the E. coli rrnB gene
   2463..3051    -  rep_origin     ori: high-copy-number ColE1/pMB1/pBR322/pUC origin of replication
   3222..819     -  CDS            AmpR (across the origin): β-lactamase; bla; confers resistance to ampicillin, carbenicillin, and related antibiotics
>Addgene plasmid #113325 | pJF121 | depositor full sequence | sequence record 213783 | pJF121 sequence 3263 bps
TCTATTTCGTTCATCCATAGTTGCCTGACTCCCCGTCGTGTAGATAACTACGATACGGGAGGGCTTACCA
TCTGGCCCCAGTGCTGCAATGATACCGCGAGACCCACGCTCACCGGCTCCAGATTTATCAGCAATAAACC
AGCCAGCCGGAAGGGCCGAGCGCAGAAGTGGTCCTGCAACTTTATCCGCCTCCATCCAGTCTATTAATTG
TTGCCGGGAAGCTAGAGTAAGTAGTTCGCCAGTTAATAGTTTGCGCAACGTTGTTGCCATTGCTACAGGC
ATCGTGGTGTCACGCTCGTCGTTTGGTATGGCTTCATTCAGCTCCGGTTCCCAACGATCAAGGCGAGTTA
CATGATCCCCCATGTTGTGCAAAAAAGCGGTTAGCTCCTTCGGTCCTCCGATCGTTGTCAGAAGTAAGTT
GGCCGCAGTGTTATCACTCATGGTTATGGCAGCACTGCATAATTCTCTTACTGTCATGCCATCCGTAAGA
TGCTTTTCTGTGACTGGTGAGTACTCAACCAAGTCATTCTGAGAATAGTGTATGCGGCGACCGAGTTGCT
CTTGCCCGGCGTCAATACGGGATAATACCGCGCCACATAGCAGAACTTTAAAAGTGCTCATCATTGGAAA
ACGTTCTTCGGGGCGAAAACTCTCAAGGATCTTACCGCTGTTGAGATCCAGTTCGATGTAACCCACTCGT
GCACCCAACTGATCTTCAGCATCTTTTACTTTCACCAGCGTTTCTGGGTGAGCAAAAACAGGAAGGCAAA
ATGCCGCAAAAAAGGGAATAAGGGCGACACGGAAATGTTGAATACTCATACTCTTCCTTTTTCAATATTA
TTGAAGCATTTATCAGGGTTATTGTCTCATGAGCGGATACATATTTGAATGTATTTAGAAAAATAAACAA
ATAGGGGTTCCGCGCACATTTCCCCGAAAAGTGCCACCTGACGTCTAAGAAACCATTATTATCATGACAT
TAACCTATAAAAATAGGCGTATCACGAGGCAGAATTTCAGATAAAAAAAATCCTTAGCTTTCGCTAAGGA
TGATTTCTGGAATTCTAAAGATCTTTAAGACCCACTTTCACATTTAAGTTGTTTTTCTAATCCGCATATG
ATCAATTCAAGGCCGAATAAGAAGGCTGGCTCTGCACCTTGGTGATCAAATAATTCGATAGCTTGTCGTA
ATAATGGCGGCATACTATCAGTAGTAGGTGTTTCCCTTTCTTCTTTAGCGACTTGATGCTCTTGATCTTC
CAATACGCAACCTAAAGTAAAATGCCCCACAGCGCTGAGTGCATATAATGCATTCTCTAGTGAAAAACCT
TGTTGGCATAAAAAGGCTAATTGATTTTCGAGAGTTTCATACTGTTTTTCTGTAGGCCGTGTACCTAAAT
GTACTTTTGCTCCATCGCGATGACTTAGTAAAGCACATCTAAAACTTTTAGCGTTATTACGTAAAAAATC
TTGCCAGCTTTCCCCTTCTAAAGGGCAAAAGTGAGTATGGTGCCTATCTAACATCTCAATGGCTAAGGCG
TCGAGCAAAGCCCGCTTATTTTTTACATGCCAATACAATGTAGGCTGCTCTACACCTAGCTTCTGGGCGA
GTTTACGGGTTGTTAAACCTTCGATTCCGACCTCATTAAGCAGCTCTAATGCGCTGTTAATCACTTTACT
TTTATCTAATCTAGACATCATTAATTCCTAATTTTTGTTGACACTCTATCGTTGATAGAGTTATTTTACC
ACTCCCTATCAGTGATAGAGAAAAACTAGTGAAGATCCGGCCTGCAGCCAGTTTTAGAGCTAGAAATAGC
AAGTTAAAATAAGGCTAGTCCGTTATCAACTTGAAAAAGTGGCACATGAGGATCACCCATGTGCTTTTTT
TGAAGCTTGGGCCCGAACAAAAACTCATCTCAGAAGAGGATCTGAATAGCGCCGTCGACCATCATCATCA
TCATCATTGAGTTTAAACGGTCTCCAGCTTGGCTGTTTTGGCGGATGAGAGAAGATTTTCAGCCTGATAC
AGATTAAATCAGAACGCAGAAGCGGTCTGATAAAACAGAATTTGCCTGGCGGCAGTAGCGCGGTGGTCCC
ACCTGACCCCATGCCGAACTCAGAAGTGAAACGCCGTAGCGCCGATGGTAGTGTGGGGTCTCCCCATGCG
AGAGTAGGGAACTGCCAGGCATCAAATAAAACGAAAGGCTCAGTCGAAAGACTGGGCCTTTCGTTTTATC
TGTTGTTTGTCGGTGAACTGGATCCTTACTCGAGTCTAGACTGCAGGCTTCCTCGCTCACTGACTCGCTG
CGCTCGGTCGTTCGGCTGCGGCGAGCGGTATCAGCTCACTCAAAGGCGGTAATACGGTTATCCACAGAAT
CAGGGGATAACGCAGGAAAGAACATGTGAGCAAAAGGCCAGCAAAAGGCCAGGAACCGTAAAAAGGCCGC
GTTGCTGGCGTTTTTCCATAGGCTCCGCCCCCCTGACGAGCATCACAAAAATCGACGCTCAAGTCAGAGG
TGGCGAAACCCGACAGGACTATAAAGATACCAGGCGTTTCCCCCTGGAAGCTCCCTCGTGCGCTCTCCTG
TTCCGACCCTGCCGCTTACCGGATACCTGTCCGCCTTTCTCCCTTCGGGAAGCGTGGCGCTTTCTCATAG
CTCACGCTGTAGGTATCTCAGTTCGGTGTAGGTCGTTCGCTCCAAGCTGGGCTGTGTGCACGAACCCCCC
GTTCAGCCCGACCGCTGCGCCTTATCCGGTAACTATCGTCTTGAGTCCAACCCGGTAAGACACGACTTAT
CGCCACTGGCAGCAGCCACTGGTAACAGGATTAGCAGAGCGAGGTATGTAGGCGGTGCTACAGAGTTCTT
GAAGTGGTGGCCTAACTACGGCTACACTAGAAGGACAGTATTTGGTATCTGCGCTCTGCTGAAGCCAGTT
ACCTTCGGAAAAAGAGTTGGTAGCTCTTGATCCGGCAAACAAACCACCGCTGGTAGCGGTGGTTTTTTTG
TTTGCAAGCAGCAGATTACGCGCAGAAAAAAAGGATCTCAAGAAGATCCTTTGATCTTTTCTACGGGGTC
TGACGCTCAGTGGAACGAAAACTCACGTTAAGGGATTTTGGTCATGAGATTATCAAAAAGGATCTTCACC
TAGATCCTTTTAAATTAAAAATGAAGTTTTAAATCAATCTAAAGTATATATGAGTAAACTTGGTCTGACA
GTTACCAATGCTTAATCAGTGAGGCACCTATCTCAGCGATCTG
