Features (pLannotate 1.2.2; 11 found; start..end, strand, type, name):
    820..924     -  promoter       AmpR promoter: bla
   1014..1057    -  terminator     bacterial terminator: putative bacterial transcription terminator
   1075..1698    -  CDS            TetR: tetracycline repressor TetR; tetR from transposon Tn10; TetR binds to the tetracycline operator tetO to inhibit transcription. This inhibition can be relieved by adding tetracycline or doxycycline.
   1717..1772    +  promoter       tetR/tetA promoters: tetR; overlapping promoters for bacterial tetR and tetA
   1801..1865    +  misc_RNA       gRNA scaffold (fragment): guide RNA scaffold for the Streptococcus pyogenes CRISPR/Cas9 system
   1864..1882    +  misc_RNA       MS2 stem loop: stem loop that binds the bacteriophage MS2 coat protein
   1950..1967    +  CDS            capTEV™ (fragment): composite tag for in vivo biotinylation, TEV protease cleavage, and 6xHis tagging
   2074..2189    +  ncRNA          5S rRNA: Accession: RF00001 - 5S ribosomal RNA
   2193..2239    +  terminator     rrnB T1 terminator: transcription terminator T1 from the E. coli rrnB gene
   2463..3051    -  rep_origin     ori: high-copy-number ColE1/pMB1/pBR322/pUC origin of replication
   3222..819     -  CDS            AmpR (across the origin): β-lactamase; bla; confers resistance to ampicillin, carbenicillin, and related antibiotics
>Addgene plasmid #113325 | pJF121 | addgene full sequence | sequence record 226746 | Addgene NGS Result
TCTATTTCGTTCATCCATAGTTGCCTGACTCCCCGTCGTGTAGATAACTACGATACGGGAGGGCTTACCA
TCTGGCCCCAGTGCTGCAATGATACCGCGAGACCCACGCTCACCGGCTCCAGATTTATCAGCAATAAACC
AGCCAGCCGGAAGGGCCGAGCGCAGAAGTGGTCCTGCAACTTTATCCGCCTCCATCCAGTCTATTAATTG
TTGCCGGGAAGCTAGAGTAAGTAGTTCGCCAGTTAATAGTTTGCGCAACGTTGTTGCCATTGCTACAGGC
ATCGTGGTGTCACGCTCGTCGTTTGGTATGGCTTCATTCAGCTCCGGTTCCCAACGATCAAGGCGAGTTA
CATGATCCCCCATGTTGTGCAAAAAAGCGGTTAGCTCCTTCGGTCCTCCGATCGTTGTCAGAAGTAAGTT
GGCCGCAGTGTTATCACTCATGGTTATGGCAGCACTGCATAATTCTCTTACTGTCATGCCATCCGTAAGA
TGCTTTTCTGTGACTGGTGAGTACTCAACCAAGTCATTCTGAGAATAGTGTATGCGGCGACCGAGTTGCT
CTTGCCCGGCGTCAATACGGGATAATACCGCGCCACATAGCAGAACTTTAAAAGTGCTCATCATTGGAAA
ACGTTCTTCGGGGCGAAAACTCTCAAGGATCTTACCGCTGTTGAGATCCAGTTCGATGTAACCCACTCGT
GCACCCAACTGATCTTCAGCATCTTTTACTTTCACCAGCGTTTCTGGGTGAGCAAAAACAGGAAGGCAAA
ATGCCGCAAAAAAGGGAATAAGGGCGACACGGAAATGTTGAATACTCATACTCTTCCTTTTTCAATATTA
TTGAAGCATTTATCAGGGTTATTGTCTCATGAGCGGATACATATTTGAATGTATTTAGAAAAATAAACAA
ATAGGGGTTCCGCGCACATTTCCCCGAAAAGTGCCACCTGACGTCTAAGAAACCATTATTATCATGACAT
TAACCTATAAAAATAGGCGTATCACGAGGCAGAATTTCAGATAAAAAAAATCCTTAGCTTTCGCTAAGGA
TGATTTCTGGAATTCTAAAGATCTTTAAGACCCACTTTCACATTTAAGTTGTTTTTCTAATCCGCATATG
ATCAATTCAAGGCCGAATAAGAAGGCTGGCTCTGCACCTTGGTGATCAAATAATTCGATAGCTTGTCGTA
ATAATGGCGGCATACTATCAGTAGTAGGTGTTTCCCTTTCTTCTTTAGCGACTTGATGCTCTTGATCTTC
CAATACGCAACCTAAAGTAAAATGCCCCACAGCGCTGAGTGCATATAATGCATTCTCTAGTGAAAAACCT
TGTTGGCATAAAAAGGCTAATTGATTTTCGAGAGTTTCATACTGTTTTTCTGTAGGCCGTGTACCTAAAT
GTACTTTTGCTCCATCGCGATGACTTAGTAAAGCACATCTAAAACTTTTAGCGTTATTACGTAAAAAATC
TTGCCAGCTTTCCCCTTCTAAAGGGCAAAAGTGAGTATGGTGCCTATCTAACATCTCAATGGCTAAGGCG
TCGAGCAAAGCCCGCTTATTTTTTACATGCCAATACAATGTAGGCTGCTCTACACCTAGCTTCTGGGCGA
GTTTACGGGTTGTTAAACCTTCGATTCCGACCTCATTAAGCAGCTCTAATGCGCTGTTAATCACTTTACT
TTTATCTAATCTAGACATCATTAATTCCTAATTTTTGTTGACACTCTATCGTTGATAGAGTTATTTTACC
ACTCCCTATCAGTGATAGAGAAAAACTAGTGAAGATCCGGCCTGCAGCCAGTTTTAGAGCTAGAAATAGC
AAGTTAAAATAAGGCTAGTCCGTTATCAACTTGAAAAAGTGGCACATGAGGATCACCCATGTGCTTTTTT
TGAAGCTTGGGCCCGAACAAAAACTCATCTCAGAAGAGGATCTGAATAGCGCCGTCGACCATCATCATCA
TCATCATTGAGTTTAAACGGTCTCCAGCTTGGCTGTTTTGGCGGATGAGAGAAGATTTTCAGCCTGATAC
AGATTAAATCAGAACGCAGAAGCGGTCTGATAAAACAGAATTTGCCTGGCGGCAGTAGCGCGGTGGTCCC
ACCTGACCCCATGCCGAACTCAGAAGTGAAACGCCGTAGCGCCGATGGTAGTGTGGGGTCTCCCCATGCG
AGAGTAGGGAACTGCCAGGCATCAAATAAAACGAAAGGCTCAGTCGAAAGACTGGGCCTTTCGTTTTATC
TGTTGTTTGTCGGTGAACTGGATCCTTACTCGAGTCTAGACTGCAGGCTTCCTCGCTCACTGACTCGCTG
CGCTCGGTCGTTCGGCTGCGGCGAGCGGTATCAGCTCACTCAAAGGCGGTAATACGGTTATCCACAGAAT
CAGGGGATAACGCAGGAAAGAACATGTGAGCAAAAGGCCAGCAAAAGGCCAGGAACCGTAAAAAGGCCGC
GTTGCTGGCGTTTTTCCACAGGCTCCGCCCCCCTGACGAGCATCACAAAAATCGACGCTCAAGTCAGAGG
TGGCGAAACCCGACAGGACTATAAAGATACCAGGCGTTTCCCCCTGGAAGCTCCCTCGTGCGCTCTCCTG
TTCCGACCCTGCCGCTTACCGGATACCTGTCCGCCTTTCTCCCTTCGGGAAGCGTGGCGCTTTCTCATAG
CTCACGCTGTAGGTATCTCAGTTCGGTGTAGGTCGTTCGCTCCAAGCTGGGCTGTGTGCACGAACCCCCC
GTTCAGCCCGACCGCTGCGCCTTATCCGGTAACTATCGTCTTGAGTCCAACCCGGTAAGACACGACTTAT
CGCCACTGGCAGCAGCCACTGGTAACAGGATTAGCAGAGCGAGGTATGTAGGCGGTGCTACAGAGTTCTT
GAAGTGGTGGCCTAACTACGGCTACACTAGAAGAACAGTATTTGGTATCTGCGCTCTGCTGAAGCCAGTT
ACCTTCGGAAAAAGAGTTGGTAGCTCTTGATCCGGCAAACAAACCACCGCTGGTAGCGGTGGTTTTTTTG
TTTGCAAGCAGCAGATTACGCGCAGAAAAAAAGGATCTCAAGAAGATCCTTTGATCTTTTCTACGGGGTC
TGACGCTCAGTGGAACGAAAACTCACGTTAAGGGATTTTGGTCATGAGATTATCAAAAAGGATCTTCACC
TAGATCCTTTTAAATTAAAAATGAAGTTTTAAATCAATCTAAAGTATATATGAGTAAACTTGGTCTGACA
GTTACCAATGCTTAATCAGTGAGGCACCTATCTCAGCGATCTG
